>Addgene plasmid #130051 | pRDAX-524 N-Tag GFP[1] L10 Tln1(rod) mCherry | depositor full sequence | sequence record 249429 | Full Sequence
GCCTGCCTCCAGGCCTCAATATTGGCCATTAGCCATATTATTCATTGGTTATATAGCATAAATCAATATT
GGCTATTGGCCATTGCATACGTTGTATCTATATCATAATATGTACATTTATATTGGCTCATGTCCAATAT
GACCGCCATGTTGGCATTGATTATTGACTAGTTATTAATAGTAATCAATTACGGGGTCATTAGTTCATAG
CCCATATATGGAGTTCCGCGTTACATAACTTACGGTAAATGGCCCGCCTGGCTGACCGCCCAACGACCCC
CGCCCATTGACGTCAATAATGACGTATGTTCCCATAGTAACGCCAATAGGGACTTTCCATTGACGTCAAT
GGGTGGAGTATTTACGGTAAACTGCCCACTTGGCAGTACATCAAGTGTATCATATGCCAAGTCCGCCCCC
TATTGACGTCAATGACGGTAAATGGCCCGCCTGGCATTATGCCCAGTACATGACCTTACGGGACTTTCCT
ACTTGGCAGTACATCTACGTATTAGTCATCGCTATTACCATGGTGATGCGGTTTTGGCAGTACACCAATG
GGCGTGGATAGCGGTTTGACTCACGGGGATTTCCAAGTCTCCACCCCATTGACGTCAATGGGAGTTTGTT
TTGGCACCAAAATCAACGGGACTTTCCAAAATGTCGTAATAACCCCGCCCCGTTGACGCAAATGGGCGGT
AGGCGTGTACGGTGGGAGGTCTATATAAGCAGAGCTCGTTTAGTGAACCGTCAGATCACTAGAAGCTTTA
TTGCGGTAGTTTATCACAGTTAAATTGCTAACGCAGTCAGTGCTTCTGACACAACAGTCTCGAACTTAAG
CTGCAGAAGTTGGTCGTGAGGCACTGGGCAGGTAAGTATCAAGGTTACAAGACAGGTTTAAGGAGACCAA
TAGAAACTGGGCTTGTCGAGACAGAGAAGACTCTTGCGTTTCTGATAGGCACCTATTGGTCTTACTGACA
TCCACTTTGCCTTTCTCTCCACAGGTGTCCACTCCCAGGCCACCATGGATCTGCCTGATGACCACTACCT
GAGCACACAGACCATCCTCTCCAAGGACCTTAACGGGAGCTCTGCCAGCGGTGGCAGCACCTCCGCTGTG
TCTGGTATCATTGCTGACCTCGACACCACCATCATGTTCGCTACTGCTGGCACACTTAACCGTGAGGGTG
CTGAAACTTTTGCTGACCACCGGGAGGGTATCTTAAAGACAGCAAAGGTTCTTGTGGAGGACACCAAGGT
CCTAGTGCAGAATGCAGCTGGGAGCCAGGAGAAGTTGGCACAAGCCGCCCAGTCCTCCGTGGCCACCATT
ACCCGCCTCGCTGATGTGGTCAAGCTCGGTGCAGCCAGCCTAGGAGCCGAAGACCCTGAAACTCAGGTGG
TGCTGATCAATGCAGTAAAGGACGTAGCCAAGGCCCTGGGTGACCTCATCAGCGCTACGAAGGCTGCAGC
GGGCAAAGTTGGGGATGACCCTGCAGTGTGGCAGCTCAAGAACTCTGCCAAGGTGATGGTGACCAATGTG
ACATCATTGCTCAAGACAGTGAAGGCTGTGGAAGATGAGGCCACCAAAGGCACACGGGCCCTAGAGGCAA
CCACAGAGCACATACGTCAGGAACTGGCGGTCTTCTGTTCCCCAGAGCCACCTGCCAAGACCTCTACCCC
TGAAGACTTCATCCGAATGACCAAGGGTATTACTATGGCAACAGCCAAAGCCGTTGCTGCTGGCAATTCC
TGTCGACAGGAAGATGTCATTGCCACAGCCAATCTGAGCCGACGGGCTATTGCGGACATGCTTCGGGCTT
GCAAGGAAGCAGCTTTCCACCCAGAAGTGGCGCCTGATGTACGGCTCCGAGCCCTGCACTATGGCCGGGA
GTGTGCCAATGGTTACCTGGAACTGCTGGACCACGTGCTGCTGACCCTTCAGAAGCCAAACCCAGACCTG
AAGCAGCAGCTAACTGGACACTCAAAGCGGGTTGCTGGCTCTGTGACTGAGCTCATCCAGGCTGCTGAAG
CCATGAAAGGAACAGAGTGGGTGGACCCAGAGGACCCTACTGTCATTGCTGAGAATGAGCTCTTGGGAGC
CGCAGCCGCCATCGAGGCTGCAGCCAAGAAGCTGGAGCAGCTGAAGCCCAGGGCCAAACCCAAGGAGGCG
GATGAGTCCTTGAACTTTGAGGAACAATAAGAATTCAGATCCGCCCCTCTCCCTCCCCCCCCCCTAACGT
TACTGGCCGAAGCCGCTTGGAATAAGGCCGGTGTGCGTTTGTCTATATGTTATTTTCCACCATATTGCCG
TCTTTTGGCAATGTGAGGGCCCGGAAACCTGGCCCTGTCTTCTTGACGAGCATTCCTAGGGGTCTTTCCC
CTCTCGCCAAAGGAATGCAAGGTCTGTTGAATGTCGTGAAGGAAGCAGTTCCTCTGGTAGCTTCTTGAAG
ACAAACAACGTCTGTAGCGACCCTTTGCAGGCAGCGGAACCCCCCACCTGGCGACAGGTGCCTCTGCGGC
CAAAAGCCACGTGTATAAGATACACCTGCAAAGGCGGCACAACCCCAGTGCCACGTTGTGAGTTGGATAG
TTGTGGAAAGAGTCAAATGGCTCTCCTCAAGCGTATTCAACAAGGGGCTGAAGGATGCCCAGAAGGTACC
CCATTGTATGGGATCTGATCTGGGGCCTCGGTACACATGCTTTACATGTGTTTAGTCGAGGTTAAAAAAA
CGTCTAGGCCCCCCGAACCACGGGGACGTGGTTTTCCTTTGAAAAACACGATGATAATATGGCCACAACC
ATGGTGAGCAAGGGCGAGGAGGATAACATGGCCATCATCAAGGAGTTCATGCGCTTCAAGGTGCACATGG
AGGGCTCCGTGAACGGCCACGAGTTCGAGATCGAGGGCGAGGGCGAGGGCCGCCCCTACGAGGGCACCCA
GACCGCCAAGCTGAAGGTGACCAAGGGTGGCCCCCTGCCCTTCGCCTGGGACATCCTGTCCCCTCAGTTC
ATGTACGGCTCCAAGGCCTACGTGAAGCACCCCGCCGACATCCCCGACTACTTGAAGCTGTCCTTCCCCG
AGGGCTTCAAGTGGGAGCGCGTGATGAACTTCGAGGACGGCGGCGTGGTGACCGTGACCCAGGACTCCTC
CCTGCAGGACGGCGAGTTCATCTACAAGGTGAAGCTGCGCGGCACCAACTTCCCCTCCGACGGCCCCGTA
ATGCAGAAGAAGACCATGGGCTGGGAGGCCTCCTCCGAGCGGATGTACCCCGAGGACGGCGCCCTGAAGG
GCGAGATCAAGCAGAGGCTGAAGCTGAAGGACGGCGGCCACTACGACGCTGAGGTCAAGACCACCTACAA
GGCCAAGAAGCCCGTGCAGCTGCCCGGCGCCTACAACGTCAACATCAAGTTGGACATCACCTCCCACAAC
GAGGACTACACCATCGTGGAACAGTACGAACGCGCCGAGGGCCGCCACTCCACCGGCGGCATGGACGAGC
TGTACAAGTAAACCGGTGCTCGAGGTACCGATGAATAGCTAAGGTCGAGGCCGCAGGTAAGTATCAAGGT
TACAAGACAGGTTTAAGGAGACCAATAGAAACTGGGCTTGTCGAGACAGAGAAGACTCTTGCGTTTCTGA
TAGGCACCTATTGGTCTTACTGACATCCACTTTGCCTTTCTCTCCACAGGTGTCGACAATCAACCTCTGG
ATTACAAAATTTGTGAAAGATTGACTGGTATTCTTAACTATGTTGCTCCTTTTACGCTATGTGGATACGC
TGCTTTAATGCCTTTGTATCATGCTATTGCTTCCCGTATGGCTTTCATTTTCTCCTCCTTGTATAAATCC
TGGTTGCTGTCTCTTTATGAGGAGTTGTGGCCCGTTGTCAGGCAACGTGGCGTGGTGTGCACTGTGTTTG
CTGACGCAACCCCCACTGGTTGGGGCATTGCCACCACCTGTCAGCTCCTTTCCGGGACTTTCGCTTTCCC
CCTCCCTATTGCCACGGCGGAACTCATCGCCGCCTGCCTTGCCCGCTGCTGGACAGGGGCTCGGCTGTTG
GGCACTGACAATTCCGTGGTGTTGTCGGGGAAGCTGACGTCCTTTCCATGGCTGCTCGCCTGTGTTGCCA
CCTGGATTCTGCGCGGGACGTCCTTCTGCTACGTCCCTTCGGCCCTCAATCCAGCGGACCTTCCTTCCCG
CGGCCTGCTGCCGGCTCTGCGGCCTCTTCCGCGTCTTCGCCTTCGCCCTCAGACGAGTCGGATCTCCCTT
TGGGCCGCCTCCCCGCCTGGAATTCGAGCTCGGTACGATCAGCCTCGACTGTGCCTTCTAGTTGCCAGCC
ATCTGTTGTTTGCCCCTCCCCCGTGCCTTCCTTGACCCTGGAAGGTGCCACTCCCACTGTCCTTTCCTAA
TAAAATGAGGAAATTGCATCGCATTGTCTGAGTAGGTGTCATTCTATTCTGGGGGGTGGGGTGGGGCAGG
ACAGCAAGGGGGAGGATTGGGAAGACAATAGCCCAGCTTTTGTTCCCTTTAGTGAGGGTTAATTGCGCGC
TTGGCGTAATCATGGTCATAGCTGTTTCCTGTGTGAAATTGTTATCCGCTAATTCACTCCTCAGGTGCAG
GCTGCCTATCAGAAGGTGGTGGCTGGTGTGGCCAATGCCCTGGCTCACAAATACCACTGAGATCTTTTTC
CCTCTGCCAAAAATTATGGGGACATCATGAAGCCCCTTGAGCATCTGACTTCTGGCTAATAAAGGAAATT
TATTTTCATTGCAATAGTGTGTTGGAATTTTTTGTGTCTCTCACTCGGAAGGACATATGGGAGGGCAAAT
CATTTAAAACATCAGAATGAGTATTTGGTTTAGAGTTTGGCAACATATGCCCATATGCTGGCTGCCATGA
ACAAAGGTTGGCTATAAAGAGGTCATCAGTATATGAAACAGCCCCCTGCTGTCCATTCCTTATTCCATAG
AAAAGCCTTGACTTGAGGTTAGATTTTTTTTATATTTTGTTTTGTGTTATTTTTTTCTTTAACATCCCTA
AAATTTTCCTTACATGTTTTACTAGCCAGATTTTTCCTCCTCTCCTGACTACTCCCAGTCATAGCTGTCC
CTCTTCTCTTATGGAGATCGGCCGGCCGCCGGCGTCGACGCGCGCGGCCGCGGCGCGCCGTTGCTGGCGT
TTTTCCATAGGCTCCGCCCCCCTGACGAGCATCACAAAAATCGACGCTCAAGTCAGAGGTGGCGAAACCC
GACAGGACTATAAAGATACCAGGCGTTTCCCCCTGGAAGCTCCCTCGTGCGCTCTCCTGTTCCGACCCTG
CCGCTTACCGGATACCTGTCCGCCTTTCTCCCTTCGGGAAGCGTGGCGCTTTCTCATAGCTCACGCTGTA
GGTATCTCAGTTCGGTGTAGGTCGTTCGCTCCAAGCTGGGCTGTGTGCACGAACCCCCCGTTCAGCCCGA
CCGCTGCGCCTTATCCGGTAACTATCGTCTTGAGTCCAACCCGGTAAGACACGACTTATCGCCACTGGCA
GCAGCCACTGGTAACAGGATTAGCAGAGCGAGGTATGTAGGCGGTGCTACAGAGTTCTTGAAGTGGTGGC
CTAACTACGGCTACACTAGAAGAACAGTATTTGGTATCTGCGCTCTGCTGAAGCCAGTTACCTTCGGAAA
AAGAGTTGGTAGCTCTTGATCCGGCAAACAAACCACCGCTGGTAGCGGTGGTTTTTTTGTTTGCAAGCAG
CAGATTACGCGCAGAAAAAAAGGATCTCAAGAAGATCCTTTGATCTTTTCTACGGGGTCTGACGCTCAGT
GGAACGAAAACTCACGTTAAGGGATTTTGGTCATGAGATTATCAAAAAGGATCTTCACCTAGATCCTTTT
AAATTAAAAATGAAGTTTTAAATCAATCTAAAGTATATATGAGTAAACTTGGTCTGACAGTTACCAATGC
TTAATCAGTGAGGCACCTATCTCAGCGATCTGTCTATTTCGTTCATCCATAGTTGCCTGACTCCCCGTCG
TGTAGATAACTACGATACGGGAGGGCTTACCATCTGGCCCCAGTGCTGCAATGATACCGCGAGACCCACG
CTCACCGGCTCCAGATTTATCAGCAATAAACCAGCCAGCCGGAAGGGCCGAGCGCAGAAGTGGTCCTGCA
ACTTTATCCGCCTCCATCCAGTCTATTAATTGTTGCCGGGAAGCTAGAGTAAGTAGTTCGCCAGTTAATA
GTTTGCGCAACGTTGTTGCCATTGCTACAGGCATCGTGGTGTCACGCTCGTCGTTTGGTATGGCTTCATT
CAGCTCCGGTTCCCAACGATCAAGGCGAGTTACATGATCCCCCATGTTGTGCAAAAAAGCGGTTAGCTCC
TTCGGTCCTCCGATCGTTGTCAGAAGTAAGTTGGCCGCAGTGTTATCACTCATGGTTATGGCAGCACTGC
ATAATTCTCTTACTGTCATGCCATCCGTAAGATGCTTTTCTGTGACTGGTGAGTACTCAACCAAGTCATT
CTGAGAATAGTGTATGCGGCGACCGAGTTGCTCTTGCCCGGCGTCAATACGGGATAATACCGCGCCACAT
AGCAGAACTTTAAAAGTGCTCATCATTGGAAAACGTTCTTCGGGGCGAAAACTCTCAAGGATCTTACCGC
TGTTGAGATCCAGTTCGATGTAACCCACTCGTGCACCCAACTGATCTTCAGCATCTTTTACTTTCACCAG
CGTTTCTGGGTGAGCAAAAACAGGAAGGCAAAATGCCGCAAAAAAGGGAATAAGGGCGACACGGAAATGT
TGAATACTCATACTCTTCCTTTTTCAATATTATTGAAGCATTTATCAGGGTTATTGTCTCATGAGCGGAT
ACATATTTGAATGTATTTAGAAAAATAAACAAATAGGGGTTCCGCGCACATTTCCCCGAAAAGTGCCACC
TGACGTCTAAGAAACCATTATTATCATGACATTAACCTATAAAAATAGGCGTATCACGAGGCCCTTTCGT
CTACGCGCGCGCCGGCGGCGCGCCGTCGACGGCCGGCCGCGGCCGC
Features (pLannotate 1.2.2; 17 found; start..end, strand, type, name):
    155..532     +  enhancer       CMV enhancer: human cytomegalovirus immediate early enhancer
    534..733     +  promoter       CMV promoter: human cytomegalovirus (CMV) immediate early promoter
    872..1004    +  intron         chimeric intron: chimera between introns from human β-globin and immunoglobulin heavy chain genes
   1031..1084    +  CDS            (3-F)Tyr-EGFP (fragment): (3-F)Tyr-EGFP is a basic (constitutively fluorescent) green fluorescent protein published in 2004, derived from Aequorea victoria.
   1085..2197    +  CDS            Tln1 (fragment): TLN1_MOUSE - Also known as Tln. Experimental evidence at protein level: Swiss-Prot protein existence level 1. Probably involved in connections of major cytoskeletal structures to the plasma membrane. High molecular weight cytoskeletal protein concentrated at regions of cell-substratum contact and, in lymphocytes, at cell-cell contacts. From Mus musculus (Mouse).
   2214..2800    +  misc_feature   IRES2: internal ribosome entry site (IRES) of the encephalomyocarditis virus (EMCV)
   2801..3508    +  CDS            mCherry: mCherry is a basic (constitutively fluorescent) red fluorescent protein published in 2004, derived from Discosoma sp.. It is reported to be a very rapidly-maturing monomer with low acid sensitivity.
   3557..3689    +  intron         chimeric intron: chimera between introns from human β-globin and immunoglobulin heavy chain genes
   3698..4286    +  misc_feature   WPRE: woodchuck hepatitis virus posttranscriptional regulatory element
   4290..4306    +  misc_feature   MCS (fragment): pUC18/19 multiple cloning site
   4319..4430    +  polyA_signal   bGH poly(A) signal: bovine growth hormone polyadenylation signal
   4526..4544    -  promoter       T3 promoter: promoter for bacteriophage T3 RNA polymerase
   4603..4677    +  CDS            HBB (fragment): HBB_PONPY - Experimental evidence at transcript level: Swiss-Prot protein existence level 2. Involved in oxygen transport from the lung to the various peripheral tissues. From Pongo pygmaeus (Bornean orangutan).
   4748..4803    +  polyA_signal   β-globin poly(A) signal: rabbit β-globin polyadenylation signal (Gil and Proudfoot, 1987)
   5182..5770    -  rep_origin     ori: high-copy-number ColE1/pMB1/pBR322/pUC origin of replication
   5941..6801    -  CDS            AmpR: β-lactamase; bla; confers resistance to ampicillin, carbenicillin, and related antibiotics
   6802..6906    -  promoter       AmpR promoter: bla
