[The description below was written by a language model from this plasmid's Addgene catalogue record and pLannotate feature annotations shown in this document.]
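Description:
pRDAX-524 N-Tag GFP[1] L10 Tln1(rod) mCherry is a custom-built mammalian expression plasmid of about 7 kb designed as a component of a protein–protein interaction assay based on bimolecular or trimolecular fluorescence complementation (BiFC/TriFC). It is maintained in E. coli through a high-copy ColE1/pUC-type origin and selected with ampicillin via the β-lactamase gene and its native promoter.

The expression cassette is driven by the human CMV immediate-early enhancer and promoter, followed by a chimeric β-globin/immunoglobulin intron that promotes efficient processing of the transcript. The first open reading frame begins with a very short GFP-derived segment, annotated as an EGFP fragment of only about 54 nt, consistent with the "GFP[1]" N-terminal tag in the name, that is, a small piece of a split GFP that is non-fluorescent by itself. It is fused directly upstream of a roughly 1.1 kb fragment of mouse talin-1 (Tln1) described as rod-domain sequence. The "L10" in the name presumably denotes a linker, but the record does not define it. Downstream, an EMCV IRES directs translation of full-length mCherry from the same transcript, giving a constitutive red signal that marks transfected cells and can serve to normalise the complementation signal. A second chimeric intron, a WPRE and the bGH polyadenylation signal complete the unit, with additional β-globin-derived sequence and a rabbit β-globin poly(A) signal lying further downstream.

In use, the plasmid would be co-expressed with partner constructs carrying the complementary GFP fragments, so that green fluorescence is reconstituted only when the talin rod fragment associates with a candidate binding protein. The record does not name those partners.
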