Addgene plasmid #130051: pRDAX-524 N-Tag GFP[1] L10 Tln1(rod) mCherry
Purpose: PPI (BiFC/TriFC) assay vector
Depositing lab: Gary Lewin. Depositing organization: Max-Delbrueck-Centrum fuer Molekulare Medizin (MDC).
Backbone
  Vector backbone: custom built
  Vector type: Mammalian Expression
Growth in bacteria
  Bacterial resistance: Ampicillin, 100 μg/mL
  Growth temperature: 37°C
  Growth strain: DH5alpha
  Copy number: High Copy
Gene/Insert
  Gene/Insert name: Tln1 rod
  Species: M. musculus (mouse)
  Cloning method: Restriction Enzyme; 5′ cloning site unknown (unknown if destroyed); 3′ cloning site unknown (unknown if destroyed)
Terms and licenses: Academic/Nonprofit Terms; Industry Terms: Not Available to Industry
How to cite: pRDAX-524 N-Tag GFP[1] L10 Tln1(rod) mCherry was a gift from Gary Lewin (Addgene plasmid # 130051 ; http://n2t.net/addgene:130051 ; RRID:Addgene_130051)
